>Addgene plasmid #29546 | pCMV-Tag4A-MMP8 (P78S) | addgene partial sequence | sequence record 34967 | 29546 with T7
ATTAATTAGGTACCGGGCCCTACTTATCGTCGTCATCCTTGTAATCCTCGAGGCCATATCTACAGTTAAG
CCATTTATTGCCTCTTGCAACTCTGGTAACTCTCTGAGCAATAAGATCAAATGCGTAATATCTTGGTCCA
CTGAAGACATGGAAGAAATGTTCTTGCTGGAAAACTGCATCAACTTTACTCTCTATTCCTGGAAAGGCAC
CTGATATGCTTTTGGGATAACCTGGCTCCATGAATTGTCTTTGGTTATCATATCTCCAGAATTGGTCATT
TACAAAGAAGTATGTTTTACTTCTGTAGAAAACAGCTGCGTCAATTGCTTGGACGCTGCTGGGGAAGCCA
TAGTTTGATATATCCTTGGGATAACCTTGCAGAATATCATAGCCACTCAGAGCCCAGTATTGGTTGCCTT
TAAATAGGAAAATGAGGTCTCTGTCAAAATCTTCATAAGCAGCCTGTATACCAGTTGGAAGGGATGGCCA
GAATAGAGAAATAAAATTCATTTCGACTCTTTGTAGCTGAGGATGCCTTCTCCAGAAGTACCTGTCTTTA
AAGAAAAGTATTTCTCCACGGAGTGTGGTGATAGCATCAAATGTCAAACTGGGGTCACAGGGTTTGGGTG
TGCTTGGTCCAGTAGGTTGGATAGGGTTGCTTGAAAGTCCATAGATGGCCTGAATGCCATCGATGTCATC
TTGAGGGAGTGAGTAGTTGCTGGTTTCCCTGAAAGCATAGTTGGGATACATCAAGGCACCAGGGTCAGAG
GAGTGAGCGAGCCCCAAAGAATGGCCAAATTCATGAGCAGCAACAAGAAAACAAGTTGTAATT
