>Addgene plasmid #29546 | pCMV-Tag4A-MMP8 (P78S) | addgene partial sequence | sequence record 35750 | T3 5'-GCAATTAACCCTCACTAAAGG-3'
CGGNGGCGGCCGCTCTAGCCCGGGCGGATCCCCCGGGCTGCAGGAATTCATGTTCTCCCTGAAGACGCTT
CCATTTCTGCTCTTACTCCATGTGCAGATTTCCAAGGCCTTTCCTGTATCTTCTAAAGAGAAAAATACAA
AAATTGTTCAGGACTACCTGGAAAAGTTCTACCAATTACCAAGCAACCAGTATCAGTCTACAAGGAAGAA
TGGCACTAATGTGATCGTTGAAAAGCTTAAAGAAATGCAGCGATTTTTTGGGTTGAATGTGACGGGGAAG
TCAAATGAGGAAACTCTGGACATGATGGAAAAGCCTCGCTGTGGAGTGCCTGACAGTGGTGGTTTTATGT
TAACCCCAGGAAACCCCAAGTGGGAACGCACTAACTTGACCTACAGGATTCGAAACTATACCCCACAGCT
GTCAGAGGCTGAGGTAGAAAGAGCTATCAAGGATGCCTTTGAACTCTGGAGTGTTGCATCACCTCTCATC
TTCACCAGGATCTCACAGGGAGAGGCAGATATCAACATTGCTTTTTACCAAAGAGATCACGGTGACAATT
CTCCATTTGATGGACCCAATGGAATCCTTGCTCATGCCTTTCAGCCAGGCCAAGGTATTGGAGGAGATGC
TCATTTTGATGCCGAAGAAACATGGACCAACACCTCCGCAAATTACAACTTGTTTCTTGTTGCTGCTCAT
GAATTTGGCCATTCTTTGGGGCTCGCTCACTCCTCTGACCCTGGTGCCTTGATGTATCCCAACTATGCTT
TCAGGGAAACCAGCAACTACTCACTCCCTCAAGATGACATCGATGGCATTCANGCCATCTATGGACTTTC
AAGCAACCCTATCCAACCTACTGGACCAAGCACACCCAAACCCTGTGACCCCAGTTTGACATTTGATGCT
ATCACCACACTCCGTGGAGAAATACTTTTCTTTAAAGACAGGTACTTCTGGAGAAAGNATCCTCAGCTAC
