[The description below was written by a language model from this plasmid's Addgene catalogue record.]
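Description:
pCMV-Tag4A-MMP8 (P78S) is a mammalian expression plasmid built on the commercial pCMV-Tag4A backbone (about 4.3 kb without insert), carrying a roughly 1.4 kb human MMP8 coding sequence. MMP8 encodes matrix metalloproteinase 8, also known as neutrophil collagenase, and this version bears a proline-to-serine substitution at residue 78 (P78S). The insert was placed between EcoRI and XhoI sites, both of which remain intact, so that the open reading frame reads into a backbone-encoded FLAG epitope, giving a C-terminally FLAG-tagged protein that can be detected or immunoprecipitated with anti-FLAG reagents. The record does not list the promoter explicitly, although the backbone name indicates a CMV promoter-driven design typical of this vector series. T3 and T7 primer sites flank the cloning region and are used for sequence verification.

The plasmid is maintained at high copy in standard E. coli cloning strains under kanamycin selection. In mammalian cells the neomycin resistance marker allows G418 selection of stably expressing populations. The vector type is catalogued as both mammalian and bacterial expression, but no feature table is provided, so the origin of replication and other backbone elements cannot be described from this record.

The construct derives from a study of the matrix metalloproteinase gene family in melanoma, which reported that MMP8 is frequently mutated in this tumour type. It is suited to expressing this MMP8 variant in cultured cells to compare its behaviour with that of wild-type MMP8 or other mutants.
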