Addgene plasmid #29546: pCMV-Tag4A-MMP8 (P78S)
Depositing lab: Yardena Samuels. Depositing organization: National Human Genome Research Institute (NHGRI). Publication: Analysis of the matrix metalloproteinase family reveals that MMP8 is often mutated in melanoma. Palavalli LH, Prickett TD, Wunderlich JR, Wei X, Burrell AS, Porter-Gill P, Davis S, Wang C, Cronin JC, Agrawal NS, Lin JC, Westbroek W, Hoogstraten-Miller S, Molinolo AA, Fetsch P, Filie AC, O'Connell MP, Banister CE, Howard JD, Buckhaults P, Weeraratna AT, Brody LC, Rosenberg SA, Samuels Y. Nat Genet. 2009 May . 41(5):518-20. 10.1038/ng.340 PubMed 19330028.
Backbone
  Vector backbone: pCMV-Tag4A
  Backbone manufacturer: Stratagene
  Backbone size w/o insert (bp): 4300
  Vector type: Mammalian Expression, Bacterial Expression
  Selectable markers: Neomycin (select with G418)
Growth in bacteria
  Bacterial resistance: Kanamycin, 50 μg/mL
  Growth temperature: 37°C
  Growth strain: DH5alpha
  Copy number: High Copy
Gene/Insert
  Gene/Insert name: Metalloproteinase protein 8 (alt name: MMP8)
  Species: H. sapiens (human)
  Insert size (bp): 1404
  Mutation: P78S
  Entrez Gene: MMP8 (a.k.a. CLG1, HNC, MMP-8, PMNL-CL)
  Tag / fusion protein: FLAG (C terminal on backbone)
  Cloning method: Restriction Enzyme; 5′ cloning site EcoRI (not destroyed); 3′ cloning site XhoI (not destroyed)
  Sequencing primers: 5′ T3; 3′ T7
Terms and licenses: Academic/Nonprofit Terms; Industry Terms: Not Available to Industry
How to cite: pCMV-Tag4A-MMP8 (P78S) was a gift from Yardena Samuels (Addgene plasmid # 29546 ; http://n2t.net/addgene:29546 ; RRID:Addgene_29546)
